Addgene plasmid #180245: pET21a Ov-iPGM
Purpose: Bacterial expression plasmid for production of recombinant Onchocerca volvulus iPGM His10
Depositing lab: James Inglese. Depositing organization: National Center for Advancing Translational Sciences (NCATS). Publication: Structure-activity relationship of ipglycermide binding to phosphoglycerate mutases. Wiedmann M, Dranchak PK, Aitha M, Queme B, Collmus CD, Kashipathy MM, Kanter L, Lamy L, Rogers JM, Tao D, Battaile KP, Rai G, Lovell S, Suga H, Inglese J. J Biol Chem. 2021 Apr 1:100628. doi: 10.1016/j.jbc.2021.100628. PubMed 33812994.
Backbone
  Vector backbone: pET21a
  Backbone manufacturer: EMD Biosciences
  Backbone size w/o insert (bp): 5443
  Total vector size (bp): 7005
  Vector type: Bacterial Expression
Growth in bacteria
  Bacterial resistance: Ampicillin, 100 μg/mL
  Growth temperature: 37°C
  Growth strain: DH5alpha
  Copy number: High Copy
Gene/Insert
  Gene/Insert name: Onchocerca volvulus iPGM-10His (alt names: Ov iPGM; O. volvulus iPGM-10His; 2, 3-bisphosphoglycerate-independent phosphoglycerate mutase)
  Species: Onchocerca volvulus
  GenBank ID: AY640434.1
  Promoter: T7
  Tag / fusion protein: His (C terminal on insert)
  Cloning method: Restriction Enzyme; 5′ cloning site BamH1 (not destroyed); 3′ cloning site Hind3 (not destroyed)
  Sequencing primers: 5′ T7 promotor primer #69348-3; 3′ T7 terminator primer #69337-3
Terms and licenses: Academic/Nonprofit Terms; Industry Terms: Not Available to Industry
Depositor comments: Ov-iPGM His10 was synthetized by BioBasic and cloned into pET21a using BamH1/Hind3 restriction sites
How to cite: pET21a Ov-iPGM was a gift from James Inglese (Addgene plasmid # 180245 ; http://n2t.net/addgene:180245 ; RRID:Addgene_180245)
