[The description below was written by a language model from this plasmid's Addgene catalogue record and pLannotate feature annotations shown in this document.]
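Description:
pET21a Ov-iPGM is a bacterial expression plasmid of about 7 kb, built on the pET21a backbone, for producing recombinant cofactor-independent (2,3-bisphosphoglycerate-independent) phosphoglycerate mutase from the filarial nematode Onchocerca volvulus. It is maintained in E. coli under ampicillin selection through the β-lactamase gene and its bla promoter, and replicates from a pBR322/ColE1-type origin. The bom and rop elements of pBR322 are also annotated, although the catalogue lists the plasmid as high copy. An f1 origin is present as well, which allows single-stranded DNA production. The short tetracycline-resistance fragments in the feature table are non-functional remnants of the pBR322 lineage.

The synthesized iPGM coding sequence was inserted between the BamHI and HindIII sites, downstream of a T7 promoter with an adjacent lac operator and the T7 gene 10 ribosome binding site. The plasmid-borne lacI gene supplies repressor, so transcription stays off until IPTG is added in a host that provides T7 RNA polymerase. A T7 terminator closes the unit. The open reading frame begins with the vector's T7 tag (gene 10 leader) and continues into iPGM, which catalyses the interconversion of 2- and 3-phosphoglycerate. A C-terminal histidine tag follows directly, described by the depositor as His10, for metal-affinity purification. A second short His-coding stretch is annotated further downstream and corresponds to the vector's own tag. The record does not state whether it is translated. According to the associated publication, the purified enzyme was used in structure–activity studies of ipglycermide binding to phosphoglycerate mutases.
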