Features (pLannotate 1.2.2; 21 found; start..end, strand, type, name):
     12..440     +  rep_origin     f1 ori (sequence partly withheld): f1 bacteriophage origin of replication; arrow indicates direction of (+) strand synthesis
    493..597     +  promoter       AmpR promoter: bla
    598..1458    +  CDS            AmpR: β-lactamase; bla; confers resistance to ampicillin, carbenicillin, and related antibiotics
   1629..2217    +  rep_origin     ori: high-copy-number ColE1/pMB1/pBR322/pUC origin of replication
   2403..2542    -  misc_feature   bom: basis of mobility region from pBR322
   2644..2835    -  CDS            rop: Rop protein, which maintains plasmids at low copy number; rop
   2852..3232    +  CDS            YPB1_ECOLX: Protein predicted: Swiss-Prot protein existence level 4. From Escherichia coli.
   3304..3595    -  CDS            TcR (fragment): tetracycline efflux protein; tet; confers resistance to tetracycline
   3610..3631    -  protein_bind   CAP binding site: CAP binding activates transcription in the presence of cAMP. E. coli catabolite activator protein
   3644..4726    -  CDS            lacI: lac repressor; lacI; The lac repressor binds to the lac operator to inhibit transcription in E. coli. This inhibition can be relieved by adding lactose or isopropyl-β-D-thiogalactopyranoside (IPTG).
   4727..4804    -  promoter       lacI promoter: lacI
   4812..5091    -  CDS            TcR (fragment): tetracycline efflux protein; tet; confers resistance to tetracycline
   5113..5131    +  promoter       T7 promoter: promoter for bacteriophage T7 RNA polymerase
   5132..5156    +  protein_bind   lac operator: The lac repressor binds to the lac operator to inhibit transcription in E. coli. This inhibition can be relieved by adding lactose or isopropyl-β-D-thiogalactopyranoside (IPTG). lac repressor encoded by lacI
   5171..5193    +  RBS            RBS: efficient ribosome binding site from bacteriophage T7 gene 10 (Olins and Rangwala, 1989)
   5201..5233    +  CDS            T7 tag (gene 10 leader): leader peptide from bacteriophage T7 gene 10 promotes efficient translation in E. coli
   5243..6787    +  CDS            ipgm-1: GPMI_ONCVO - Experimental evidence at protein level: Swiss-Prot protein existence level 1. Catalyzes the interconversion of 2-phosphoglycerate and 3- phosphoglycerate. From Onchocerca volvulus.
   6787..6807    +  CDS            9xHis (fragment): 9xHis affinity tag
   6845..6862    +  CDS            9xHis (fragment): 9xHis affinity tag
   6872..6921    +  CDS            SET1 (fragment): solubility-enhancement tag derived from T7 phage gene 10B
   6929..6976    +  terminator     T7 terminator: transcription terminator for bacteriophage T7 RNA polymerase
>Addgene plasmid #180245 | pET21a Ov-iPGM | addgene full sequence | sequence record 354525 | Addgene NGS Result
TGGCGAATGGG
[124 nt withheld, positions 12-135]
C
[91 nt withheld, positions 137-227]
A
[49 nt withheld, positions 229-277]
CCTTTGACGTTGGAGTCCACGTTCTTT
[37 nt withheld, positions 305-341]
ACCCTATCTCGGTCTATTCTTTTGATTTATAAGGGATTTTGCCGATTTCGGCCTATTGGTTAAAAAATGA
GCTGATTTAACAAAAATTTAACGCGAATTTTAACAAAATATTAACGCTTACAATTTAGGTGGCACTTTTC
GGGGAAATGTGCGCGGAACCCCTATTTGTTTATTTTTCTAAATACATTCAAATATGTATCCGCTCATGAG
ACAATAACCCTGATAAATGCTTCAATAATATTGAAAAAGGAAGAGTATGAGTATTCAACATTTCCGTGTC
GCCCTTATTCCCTTTTTTGCGGCATTTTGCCTTCCTGTTTTTGCTCACCCAGAAACGCTGGTGAAAGTAA
AAGATGCTGAAGATCAGTTGGGTGCACGAGTGGGTTACATCGAACTGGATCTCAACAGCGGTAAGATCCT
TGAGAGTTTTCGCCCCGAAGAACGTTTTCCAATGATGAGCACTTTTAAAGTTCTGCTATGTGGCGCGGTA
TTATCCCGTATTGACGCCGGGCAAGAGCAACTCGGTCGCCGCATACACTATTCTCAGAATGACTTGGTTG
AGTACTCACCAGTCACAGAAAAGCATCTTACGGATGGCATGACAGTAAGAGAATTATGCAGTGCTGCCAT
AACCATGAGTGATAACACTGCGGCCAACTTACTTCTGACAACGATCGGAGGACCGAAGGAGCTAACCGCT
TTTTTGCACAACATGGGGGATCATGTAACTCGCCTTGATCGTTGGGAACCGGAGCTGAATGAAGCCATAC
CAAACGACGAGCGTGACACCACGATGCCTGCAGCAATGGCAACAACGTTGCGCAAACTATTAACTGGCGA
ACTACTTACTCTAGCTTCCCGGCAACAATTAATAGACTGGATGGAGGCGGATAAAGTTGCAGGACCACTT
CTGCGCTCGGCCCTTCCGGCTGGCTGGTTTATTGCTGATAAATCTGGAGCCGGTGAGCGTGGGTCTCGCG
GTATCATTGCAGCACTGGGGCCAGATGGTAAGCCCTCCCGTATCGTAGTTATCTACACGACGGGGAGTCA
GGCAACTATGGATGAACGAAATAGACAGATCGCTGAGATAGGTGCCTCACTGATTAAGCATTGGTAACTG
TCAGACCAAGTTTACTCATATATACTTTAGATTGATTTAAAACTTCATTTTTAATTTAAAAGGATCTAGG
TGAAGATCCTTTTTGATAATCTCATGACCAAAATCCCTTAACGTGAGTTTTCGTTCCACTGAGCGTCAGA
CCCCGTAGAAAAGATCAAAGGATCTTCTTGAGATCCTTTTTTTCTGCGCGTAATCTGCTGCTTGCAAACA
AAAAAACCACCGCTACCAGCGGTGGTTTGTTTGCCGGATCAAGAGCTACCAACTCTTTTTCCGAAGGTAA
CTGGCTTCAGCAGAGCGCAGATACCAAATACTGTCCTTCTAGTGTAGCCGTAGTTAGGCCACCACTTCAA
GAACTCTGTAGCACCGCCTACATACCTCGCTCTGCTAATCCTGTTACCAGTGGCTGCTGCCAGTGGCGAT
AAGTCGTGTCTTACCGGGTTGGACTCAAGACGATAGTTACCGGATAAGGCGCAGCGGTCGGGCTGAACGG
GGGGTTCGTGCACACAGCCCAGCTTGGAGCGAACGACCTACACCGAACTGAGATACCTACAGCGTGAGCT
ATGAGAAAGCGCCACGCTTCCCGAAGGGAGAAAGGCGGACAGGTATCCGGTAAGCGGCAGGGTCGGAACA
GGAGAGCGCACGAGGGAGCTTCCAGGGGGAAACGCCTGGTATCTTTATAGTCCTGTCGGGTTTCGCCACC
TCTGACTTGAGCGTCGATTTTTGTGATGCTCGTCAGGGGGGCGGAGCCTATGGAAAAACGCCAGCAACGC
GGCCTTTTTACGGTTCCTGGCCTTTTGCTGGCCTTTTGCTCACATGTTCTTTCCTGCGTTATCCCCTGAT
TCTGTGGATAACCGTATTACCGCCTTTGAGTGAGCTGATACCGCTCGCCGCAGCCGAACGACCGAGCGCA
GCGAGTCAGTGAGCGAGGAAGCGGAAGAGCGCCTGATGCGGTATTTTCTCCTTACGCATCTGTGCGGTAT
TTCACACCGCAATGGTGCACTCTCAGTACAATCTGCTCTGATGCCGCATAGTTAAGCCAGTATACACTCC
GCTATCGCTACGTGACTGGGTCATGGCTGCGCCCCGACACCCGCCAACACCCGCTGACGCGCCCTGACGG
GCTTGTCTGCTCCCGGCATCCGCTTACAGACAAGCTGTGACCGTCTCCGGGAGCTGCATGTGTCAGAGGT
TTTCACCGTCATCACCGAAACGCGCGAGGCAGCTGCGGTAAAGCTCATCAGCGTGGTCGTGAAGCGATTC
ACAGATGTCTGCCTGTTCATCCGCGTCCAGCTCGTTGAGTTTCTCCAGAAGCGTTAATGTCTGGCTTCTG
ATAAAGCGGGCCATGTTAAGGGCGGTTTTTTCCTGTTTGGTCACTGATGCCTCCGTGTAAGGGGGATTTC
TGTTCATGGGGGTAATGATACCGATGAAACGAGAGAGGATGCTCACGATACGGGTTACTGATGATGAACA
TGCCCGGTTACTGGAACGTTGTGAGGGTAAACAACTGGCGGTATGGATGCGGCGGGACCAGAGAAAAATC
ACTCAGGGTCAATGCCAGCGCTTCGTTAATACAGATGTAGGTGTTCCACAGGGTAGCCAGCAGCATCCTG
CGATGCAGATCCGGAACATAATGGTGCAGGGCGCTGACTTCCGCGTTTCCAGACTTTACGAAACACGGAA
ACCGAAGACCATTCATGTTGTTGCTCAGGTCGCAGACGTTTTGCAGCAGCAGTCGCTTCACGTTCGCTCG
CGTATCGGTGATTCATTCTGCTAACCAGTAAGGCAACCCCGCCAGCCTAGCCGGGTCCTCAACGACAGGA
GCACGATCATGCGCACCCGTGGGGCCGCCATGCCGGCGATAATGGCCTGCTTCTCGCCGAAACGTTTGGT
GGCGGGACCAGTGACGAAGGCTTGAGCGAGGGCGTGCAAGATTCCGAATACCGCAAGCGACAGGCCGATC
ATCGTCGCGCTCCAGCGAAAGCGGTCCTCGCCGAAAATGACCCAGAGCGCTGCCGGCACCTGTCCTACGA
GTTGCATGATAAAGAAGACAGTCATAAGTGCGGCGACGATAGTCATGCCCCGCGCCCACCGGAAGGAGCT
GACTGGGTTGAAGGCTCTCAAGGGCATCGGTCGAGATCCCGGTGCCTAATGAGTGAGCTAACTTACATTA
ATTGCGTTGCGCTCACTGCCCGCTTTCCAGTCGGGAAACCTGTCGTGCCAGCTGCATTAATGAATCGGCC
AACGCGCGGGGAGAGGCGGTTTGCGTATTGGGCGCCAGGGTGGTTTTTCTTTTCACCAGTGAGACGGGCA
ACAGCTGATTGCCCTTCACCGCCTGGCCCTGAGAGAGTTGCAGCAAGCGGTCCACGCTGGTTTGCCCCAG
CAGGCGAAAATCCTGTTTGATGGTGGTTAACGGCGGGATATAACATGAGCTGTCTTCGGTATCGTCGTAT
CCCACTACCGAGATATCCGCACCAACGCGCAGCCCGGACTCGGTAATGGCGCGCATTGCGCCCAGCGCCA
TCTGATCGTTGGCAACCAGCATCGCAGTGGGAACGATGCCCTCATTCAGCATTTGCATGGTTTGTTGAAA
ACCGGACATGGCACTCCAGTCGCCTTCCCGTTCCGCTATCGGCTGAATTTGATTGCGAGTGAGATATTTA
TGCCAGCCAGCCAGACGCAGACGCGCCGAGACAGAACTTAATGGGCCCGCTAACAGCGCGATTTGCTGGT
GACCCAATGCGACCAGATGCTCCACGCCCAGTCGCGTACCGTCTTCATGGGAGAAAATAATACTGTTGAT
GGGTGTCTGGTCAGAGACATCAAGAAATAACGCCGGAACATTAGTGCAGGCAGCTTCCACAGCAATGGCA
TCCTGGTCATCCAGCGGATAGTTAATGATCAGCCCACTGACGCGTTGCGCGAGAAGATTGTGCACCGCCG
CTTTACAGGCTTCGACGCCGCTTCGTTCTACCATCGACACCACCACGCTGGCACCCAGTTGATCGGCGCG
AGATTTAATCGCCGCGACAATTTGCGACGGCGCGTGCAGGGCCAGACTGGAGGTGGCAACGCCAATCAGC
AACGACTGTTTGCCCGCCAGTTGTTGTGCCACGCGGTTGGGAATGTAATTCAGCTCCGCCATCGCCGCTT
CCACTTTTTCCCGCGTTTTCGCAGAAACGTGGCTGGCCTGGTTCACCACGCGGGAAACGGTCTGATAAGA
GACACCGGCATACTCTGCGACATCGTATAACGTTACTGGTTTCACATTCACCACCCTGAATTGACTCTCT
TCCGGGCGCTATCATGCCATACCGCGAAAGGTTTTGCGCCATTCGATGGTGTCCGGGATCTCGACGCTCT
CCCTTATGCGACTCCTGCATTAGGAAGCAGCCCAGTAGTAGGTTGAGGCCGTTGAGCACCGCCGCCGCAA
GGAATGGTGCATGCAAGGAGATGGCGCCCAACAGTCCCCCGGCCACGGGGCCTGCCACCATACCCACGCC
GAAACAAGCGCTCATGAGCCCGAAGTGGCGAGCCCGATCTTCCCCATCGGTGATGTCGGCGATATAGGCG
CCAGCAACCGCACCTGTGGCGCCGGTGATGCCGGCCACGATGCGTCCGGCGTAGAGGATCGAGATCTCGA
TCCCGCGAAATTAATACGACTCACTATAGGGGAATTGTGAGCGGATAACAATTCCCCTCTAGAAATAATT
TTGTTTAACTTTAAGAAGGAGATATACATATGGCTAGCATGACTGGTGGACAGCAAATGGGTCGCGGATC
CATGAGCGAAGTGAAAAATCGGGTATGTCTGGTAGTGATCGATGGTTGGGGAATCAGTAATGAAAGCAAA
GGCAATGCAATACTGAATGCTAAAACACCGGTTATGGATGAGCTTTGTGCACTCAATTCACATCCAATCG
AAGCACATGGTTTGCATGTTGGTTTACCGGAAGGACTTATGGGTAATTCGGAAGTGGGTCATTTGAATAT
TGGCGCTGGCCGTGTTGTTTATCAGGATATTGTACGCATAAATTTGGCGGTCAAAAATAAAACACTGGTA
GAAAATAAGCACTTGAAAGAAGCTGCTGAACGTGCCATTAAAGGAAATGGCCGCATTCATTTATGTGGCT
TGGTTAGCGATGGTGGTGTTCATTCTCACATCGATCATTTGTTTGCGTTGATAACAGCTTTAAAACAGCT
TAAAGTGCCACAGCTTTACATCCACTTCTTCGGAGATGGTCGTGATACGAGTCCAACAAGTGGAGTTGGT
TTTCTTCAACAGCTGATTGATTTCGTCAATAAGGAACAGTATGGTGAAATAGCGACAATAGTAGGGCGCT
ATTACGCGATGGACAGAGATAAGCGATGGGAGCGAATTCGGGTATGTTATGATGCACTGATTGCTGGTGT
TGGTGAAAAGACTACAATTGATAAAGCAATTGATGTTATCAAAGGACGATACGCAAAGGATGAAACTGAT
GAATTTTTAAAACCAATAATTCTTTCGGATAAGGGACGTACAAAAGATGGCGATACTTTGATATTCTTCG
ATTATCGAGCTGATCGTATGCGAGAAATTACTGAGTGTATGGGCATGGAACGATATAAGGATCTGAAATC
TGATATTAAACATCCGAAAGATATGCAAGTAATTGGAATGACGCAATATAAGGCAGAATTTACGTTTCCT
GCACTTTTCCCTCCAGAATCTCATAAAAATGTATTGGCAGAATGGTTATCTGTTAAAGGATTAACGCAGT
TCCATTGTGCTGAGACAGAAAAATATGCACATGTCACATTCTTTTTCAACGGTGGTGTAGAGAAACAATT
TGAAAATGAAGAACGTTGCTTGGTACCGTCACCGAAAGTTGCAACCTACGATCTTGAACCAGCCATGAGT
TCAGCCGGAGTGGCTGATAAGATGATAGAACAGTTGAATCGAAAAGCACACGCATTTATTATGTGTAATT
TTGCACCTCCTGATATGGTTGGCCATACTGGTGTTTATGAAGCGGCTGTGAAAGCAGTTGAAGCAACAGA
TATCGCAATTGGACGAATATATGAAGCATGTAAGAAGAACGATTATGTACTTATGGTAACTGCCGATCAT
GGCAATGCTGAAAAAATGATAGCGCCAGATGGTGGCAAGCATACTGCTCATACTTGCAATTTAGTTCCAT
TCACTTGTTCGTCACTGAAATTCAAGTTCATGGACAAATTACCGGATCGAGAAATGGCTCTTTGCGATGT
TGCTCCAACAGTTTTAAAAGTTTTGGGTTTGCCGTTGCCCTCCGAGATGACCGGAAAGCCAGTGGTTATT
GAAGTCCACCACCACCACCACCACCATCATCATCATTAATAAAAGCTTGCGGCCGCACTCGAGCACCACC
ACCACCACCACTGAGATCCGGCTGCTAACAAAGCCCGAAAGGAAGCTGAGTTGGCTGCTGCCACCGCTGA
GCAATAACTAGCATAACCCCTTGGGGCCTCTAAACGGGTCTTGAGGGGTTTTTTGCTGAAAGGAGGAACT
ATATCCGGAT
